>Addgene plasmid #219889 | pCfb13214 | addgene full sequence | sequence record 435424 | Addgene NGS Result
TTAATTATGAACTGAAAGTTGATGGCATCCCTAAATTTGATGCAACGGAATGCGTGCGATAGTGAATCAT
TGCTAACAGATCAAGTAATCGTATCAATCGTTCCACGTCTTATCCAGACTCGATTTCCGCCCTAACCTAA
GGAAACTGCTGAGTAATTTCGAGGTTGGTTCCTAACAAAAGCCAAGAAACGCGCCGATGGTTTAGTGGTA
AAATCCATCGTTGCCATCGATGGGCCCCCGGTTCGATTCCGGGTCGGCGCAATGGGAGTGTGTGATAGAC
GGTTTTAGAGCTAGAAATAGCAAGTTAAAATAAGGCTAGTCCGTTATCAACTTGAAAAAGTGGCACCGAG
TCGGTGGTGCTTTTTTTGTGTGGGTACGGTAAGGAAGAGAAAAATACAGAGGCCACAGGAGACACTATAT
TAATAAGTGGTGTCGCCTAGGGTCAGGTGATGCGCTAGTGCAAATATACGAGGCTCGACGAGAATTCTTC
ACATCACCGATACTTTGCTCTTGTCAAGTCACCAAAGCTCCTCGACACAATAGACTGAAGAGCTCTTCAA
TGATGGCCTATACAGAAGTCAAGTCGGAACTGCCCATATACGGGGGACACCCACAAAACCCAACAAGCCC
ACATTTTGACACCGTGGAAGACTGTTGTCTTCTGCGCTTCTCGCGTCTGTGTCAAACGACGCCACAGGCA
CTCGACTTCTTGTGTCAAAACATCGCGTGCATTCGCGGCCGCATTTAAATCCCCACTTCAGAAGTTCCTA
TACTTTCTAGAGAATAGGAACTTCACTATAGAGTCGAATAAGGGCGACACCCCATAATTAGCCCGGGCGA
AAGGCCCAGTCTTTCGACTGAGCCTTTCGTTTTATTTGATGCCTGGCAGTTCCCTACTCTCGCATGGGGA
GTCCCCACACTACCATCGGCGCTACGGCGTTTCACTTCTGAGTTCGGCATGGGGTCAGGTGGGACCACCG
CGCTACTGCCGCCAGGCAAACAAGGGGTGTTATGAGCCATATTCAGGTATAAATGGGCTCGCGATAATGT
TCAGAATTGGTTAATTGGTTGTAACACTGACCCCTATTTGTTTATTTTTCTAAATACATTCAAATATGTA
TCCGCTCATGAGACAATAACCCTGATAAATGCTTCAATAATATTGAAAAAGGAAGAATATGAGTATTCAA
CATTTCCGTGTCGCCCTTATTCCCTTTTTTGCGGCATTTTGCCTTCCTGTTTTTGCTCACCCAGAAACGC
TGGTGAAAGTAAAAGATGCTGAAGATCAGTTGGGTGCACGAGTGGGTTACATCGAACTGGATCTCAACAG
CGGTAAGATCCTTGAGAGTTTTCGCCCCGAAGAACGTTTTCCAATGATGAGCACTTTTAAAGTTCTGCTA
TGTGGCGCGGTATTATCCCGTATTGACGCCGGGCAAGAGCAACTCGGTCGCCGCATACACTATTCTCAGA
ATGACTTGGTTGAGTACTCACCAGTCACAGAAAAGCATCTTACGGATGGCATGACAGTAAGAGAATTATG
CAGTGCTGCCATAACCATGAGTGATAACACTGCGGCCAACTTACTTCTGACAACGATCGGAGGACCGAAG
GAGCTAACCGCTTTTTTGCACAACATGGGGGATCATGTAACTCGCCTTGATCGTTGGGAACCGGAGCTGA
ATGAAGCCATACCAAACGACGAGCGTGACACCACGATGCCTGTAGCGATGGCAACAACGTTGCGCAAACT
ATTAACTGGCGAACTACTTACTCTAGCTTCCCGGCAACAATTAATAGACTGGATGGAGGCGGATAAAGTT
GCAGGACCACTTCTGCGCTCGGCCCTTCCGGCTGGCTGGTTTATTGCTGATAAATCCGGAGCCGGTGAGC
GTGGTTCTCGCGGTATCATCGCAGCGCTGGGGCCAGATGGTAAGCCCTCCCGTATCGTAGTTATCTACAC
GACGGGGAGTCAGGCAACTATGGATGAACGAAATAGACAGATCGCTGAGATAGGTGCCTCACTGATTAAG
CATTGGTAAGCAGAGCATTACGCTGACTTGACGGGACGGCGCAAGCTCATGACCAAAATCCCTTAACGTG
AGTTACGCGCGCGTCGTTCCACTGAGCGTCAGACCCCGTAGAAAAGATCAAAGGATCTTCTTGAGATCCT
TTTTTTCTGCGCGTAATCTGCTGCTTGCAAACAAAAAAACCACCGCTACCAGCGGTGGTTTGTTTGCCGG
ATCAAGAGCTACCAACTCTTTTTCCGAAGGTAACTGGCTTCAGCAGAGCGCAGATACCAAATACTGTTCT
TCTAGTGTAGCCGTAGTTAGCCCACCACTTCAAGAACTCTGTAGCACCGCCTACATACCTCGCTCTGCTA
ATCCTGTTACCAGTGGCTGCTGCCAGTGGCGATAAGTCGTGTCTTACCGGGTTGGACTCAAGACGATAGT
TACCGGATAAGGCGCAGCGGTCGGGCTGAACGGGGGGTTCGTGCACACAGCCCAGCTTGGAGCGAACGAC
CTACACCGAACTGAGATACCTACAGCGTGAGCTATGAGAAAGCGCCACGCTTCCCGAAGGGAGAAAGGCG
GACAGGTATCCGGTAAGCGGCAGGGTCGGAACAGGAGAGCGCACGAGGGAGCTTCCAGGGGGAAACGCCT
GGTATCTTTATAGTCCTGTCGGGTTTCGCCACCTCTGACTTGAGCGTCGATTTTTGTGATGCTCGTCAGG
GGGGCGGAGCCTATGGAAAAACGCCAGCAACGCGGCCTTTTTACGGTTCCTGGCCTTTTGCTGGCCTTTT
GCTCACATGTTCTTTCCTGCGTTATCCCCTGATTCTGTGGATAACCGTATTACCGCCTTTGAGTGAGCTG
ATACCGCTCGCCGCAGCCGAACGACCGAGCGCAGCGAGTCAGTGAGCGAGGAAGCGGAAGGCGAGAGTAG
GGAACTGCCAGGCATCAAACTAAGCAGAAGGCCCCTGACGGATGGCCTTTTTGCGTTTCTACAAACTCTT
TCTGTGTTGTAAAACGACGGCCAGTCTTAAGCTCGGGCCCCCTGGGCGGTTCTGATAACGAGTAATCGTT
AATCCGCAAATAACGTAAAAACCCGCTTCGGCGGGTTTTTTTATGGGGGGAGTTTAGGGAAAGAGCATTT
GTCAGAATATTTAAGGGCGCCTGTCACTTTGCTTGATATATGAGAATTATTTAACCTTATAAATGAGAAA
AAAGCAACGCACTTTAAATAAGATACGTTGCTTTTTCGATTGATGAACACCTATAATTAAACTATTCATC
TATTATTTATGATTTTTTGTATATACAATATTTCTAGTTTGTTAAAGAGAATTAAGAAAATAAATCTCGA
AAATAATAAAGGGAAAATCAGTTTTTGATATCAAAATTATACATGTCAACGATAATACAAAATATAATAC
AAACTATAAGATGTTATCAGTATTTATTATGCATTTAGAATAAATTTTGTGTCGCCCTTATTCGACTCAC
TATAGAAGTTCCTATTCTCTAGAAAGTATAGGAACTTCACTTCATTTTATTTAAATTTGCGGCCGCTATG
TCTGATAAAAGGATGTAACATAGGCAAGCTGCTCGTGAGTGTTGAGTACGAACCTTAGATCCAAATCACC
CGCACCCACGGATATACTTGCTTGAATATACAGTAGTAAGGAGTTTGGCGCCCGTTTTTTCGAGCCCCAC
ACGTTTCGGTGAGTATGAGCGGCGGCAGATTCGAGCGTTTCCGGTTTCCGCGGCTGGACGAGAGCCCATG
ATGGGGGCTCCCACCACCAGCAATCAGGGCCCTGATTACACACCCACCTGTAATGTCATGCTGTTCATCG
TGGTTAATGCTGCTGTGTGCTGTGTGTGTGTGTTGTTTGGCGCTCATTGTTGCGTTATGCAGCGTACACC
ACAATATTGGAAGCTTATTAGCCTTTCTATTTTTTCGTTTGCAAGGCTTAACAACATTGCTGTGGAGAGG
GATGGGGATATGGAGGCCGCTGGAGGGAGTCGGAGAGGCGTTTTGGAGCGGCTTGGCCTGGCGCCCAGCT
CGCGAAACGCACCTAGGACCCTTTGGCACGCCGAAATGTGCCACTTTTCAGTCTAGTAACGCCTTACCTA
CGTCATTCCATGCATGCATGTTTGCGCCTTTTTTCCCTTGCCCTTGATCGCCACACAGTACAGTGCACTG
TACAGTGGAGGTTTTGGGGGGGTCTTAGATGGGAGCTAAAAGCGGCCTAGCGGTACACTAGTGGGATTGT
ATGGAGTGGCATGGAGCCTAGGTGGAGCCTGACAGGACGCACGACCGGCTAGCCCGTGACAGACGATGGG
TGGCTCCTGTTGTCCACCGCGTACAAATGTTTGGGCCAAAGTCTTGTCAGCCTTGCTTGCGAACCTAATT
CCCAATTTTGTCACTTCGCACCCCCATTGATCGAGCCCTAACCCCTGCCCATCAGGCAATCCAATTAAGC
TCGCATTGTCTGCCTTGTTTAGTTTGGCTCCTGCCCGTTTCGGCGTCCACTTGCACAAACACAAACAAGC
ATTATATATAAGGCTCGTCTCTCCCTCCCAACCACACTCACTTTTTTGCCCGTCTTCCCTTGCTAACACA
AAAGTCAAGAACACAAACAACCACCCCAACCCCCTTACACACAAGACATATCTACAGCAATGGGTAAAAA
GCCTGAACTCACCGCGACGTCTGTCGAGAAGTTTCTGATCGAAAAGTTCGACAGCGTCTCCGACCTGATG
CAGCTCTCGGAGGGCGAAGAATCTCGTGCTTTCAGCTTCGATGTAGGAGGGCGTGGATATGTCCTGCGGG
TAAATAGCTGCGCCGATGGTTTCTACAAAGATCGTTATGTTTATCGGCACTTTGCATCGGCCGCGCTCCC
GATTCCGGAAGTGCTTGACATTGGGGAATTCAGCGAGAGCCTGACCTATTGCATCTCCCGCCGTGCACAG
GGTGTCACGTTGCAAGACCTGCCTGAAACCGAACTGCCCGCTGTTCTGCAGCCGGTCGCGGAGGCAATGG
ATGCCATTGCTGCGGCCGATCTTAGCCAGACGAGCGGGTTCGGCCCATTCGGACCGCAAGGAATCGGTCA
ATACACTACATGGCGTGATTTCATATGCGCGATTGCTGATCCCCATGTGTATCACTGGCAAACTGTGATG
GACGACACCGTCAGTGCGTCCGTCGCGCAGGCTCTCGATGAGCTGATGCTTTGGGCCGAGGACTGCCCCG
AAGTCCGGCACCTCGTGCACGCGGATTTCGGCTCCAACAATGTCCTGACGGACAATGGCCGCATAACAGC
GGTCATTGACTGGAGCGAGGCGATGTTCGGGGATTCCCAATACGAGGTCGCCAACATCTTCTTCTGGAGG
CCGTGGTTGGCTTGTATGGAGCAGCAGACGCGCTACTTCGAGCGGAGGCATCCGGAGCTTGCAGGATCGC
CGCGGCTCCGGGCGTATATGCTCCGCATTGGTCTTGACCAACTCTATCAGAGCTTGGTTGACGGCAATTT
CGATGATGCAGCTTGGGCGCAGGGTCGATGCGACGCAATCGTCCGATCCGGAGCCGGGACTGTCGGGCGT
ACACAAATCGCCCGCAGAAGCGCGGCCGTCTGGACCGATGGCTGTGTAGAAGTACTCGCCGATAGTGGAA
ACCGACGCCCCAGCACTCGTCCGAGGGCAAAGGAATAATCATGTAATTAGTTATGTCACGCTTACATTCA
CGCCCTCCCCCCACATCCGCTCTAACCGAAAAGGAAGGAGTTAGACAACCTGAAGTCTAGGTCCCTATTT
ATTTTTTTATAGTTATGTTAGTATTAAGAACGTTATTTATATTTCAAATTTTTCTTTTTTTTCTGTACAG
ACGCGTGTACGCATGTAACATTATACTGAAAACCTTGCTTGAGAAGGTTTTGGGACGCTCGAGCAGGCTT
GGAGGCGACGTGGCAGTGGCTCGCGGGAGGATCGGCGGGAAACTCCGGGATATCCGTCGAGAGTTTACAC
GTGAATGGGCAGCGCAATCCGTTGACGACGATACGACTGGCAAAGTAGCGACGATACCTGCCAGACAGGT
GACATGTGCAGGCCGCACTAACAAGGAAACGGGCGCTGGGGGGGGCGGGCTTCTAGACTTTGCCCTTGAA
CAGGAATCTAGTGGGGGCTTGTCTTTCCGCCAATGGGGGAGCGCCTGTTGAGCGACCGTGCATGCTGGAA
CGCCAAGTGTATGTACAGCTGGTGGTCTCGCAGCGGTATGTGACGGGACTTACATCTCTCGTTTTTTCAT
GACCACGTTTTCACAGGCTCGGAGGTACGTTAAAGTTTTGAAGGCTGCATCTGAACCGAGGTATGGGGGA
GTTTGAACAGCAACAGTGTTGGGGCTGAGGGGGCCAAGATCGGGGCAAGCAGAGGTCTTAGATCAATTGT
GGGGATCCCAAAGGGCTCGTTATCACCTTTTTCCACCCAATTCGGGTCCCAATTGATCCACTACTGGCTT
GCCCAAGTTACCCCAGAAATGCCGCCCCGGATTTCTCCAAAAACCTAATAAGCTTCATGGAACTTGGTGG
AAGTGACTTTCTACAGAGTGGAGAGAACCGTGGACACGTGGCAATGGCGCTGACCGTGTCCCCGAGCCGA
ATCGACGTGAGGGGAGAACGGAGTATCTGCGGTCATGTGACCTTCCAGAGCGGCGTCGCCAGTGTGCACG
CGGTGACCCCCAGTTTGGGTCTCTGTCACACGCATACTACCTCGGCTCTCCACATGCTGAACTTTATCTT
TCGTGGGGATCATACCGAAAGTTGCAACTACCAGGTGTATATAAAGCCTGGTAGACTCCCCCCACTTTGG
ACCTCATCCAACCAAGACACACAAAAATGGACCGACTTAACAACCTCGCCACCCAGCTCGAGCAGAACCC
CGCCAATTCGTAGATAATGGAATACAAATGGATATCCAGAGTATACACATGGATAGTATACACTGACACG
ACAATTCTGTATCTCTTTATGTTAACTACTGTGAGGCATTAAATAGAGCTTGATATATAAAATGTTACAT
TTCACAGTCTGAACTTTTGCAGATTACCTAATTTGGTAAGATA
Features (pLannotate 1.2.2; 14 found; start..end, strand, type, name):
    190..260     +  ncRNA          tRNA: Accession: RF00005 - tRNA
    282..356     +  misc_RNA       gRNA scaffold: guide RNA scaffold for the Streptococcus pyogenes CRISPR/Cas9 system
    761..794     -  protein_bind   FRT (minimal): supports FLP-mediated excision but not integration (Turan and Bode, 2011) FLP recombinase from the Saccharomyces cerevisiae 2μ plasmid
    838..878     -  terminator     rrnB T1 terminator (fragment): transcription terminator T1 from the E. coli rrnB gene
    880..995     -  ncRNA          5S rRNA: Accession: RF00001 - 5S ribosomal RNA
   1026..1050    +  CDS            KanR (fragment): aminoglycoside phosphotransferase; aph(3')-Ia; confers resistance to kanamycin
   1080..1176    +  promoter       AmpR promoter (fragment): bla
   1179..2039    +  CDS            AmpR: β-lactamase; bla; confers resistance to ampicillin, carbenicillin, and related antibiotics
   2161..2749    +  rep_origin     ori: high-copy-number ColE1/pMB1/pBR322/pUC origin of replication
   2974..2991    +  terminator     rrnB T2 terminator (fragment): transcription terminator T2 from the E. coli rrnB gene
   3016..3035    -  CDS            lacZα (fragment): LacZα fragment of β-galactosidase; lacZ fragment
   3505..3538    +  protein_bind   FRT (minimal): supports FLP-mediated excision but not integration (Turan and Bode, 2011) FLP recombinase from the Saccharomyces cerevisiae 2μ plasmid
   4686..5707    +  CDS            HygR (fragment): aminoglycoside phosphotransferase from E. coli; aph(4)-Ia; confers resistance to hygromycin
   5709..5942    +  terminator     CYC1 terminator (fragment): S. cerevisiae CYC1; transcription terminator for CYC1
