[The description below was written by a language model from this plasmid's Addgene catalogue record and pLannotate feature annotations shown in this document.]
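Description:
pCfb13214 is a yeast-directed CRISPR plasmid for Yarrowia lipolytica that serves as the base plasmid of the TUNEYALI system for one transcription factor target, TF24 (YALI1_F28995g). It is built on the depositing laboratory's own backbone and assembled by Gibson cloning. In E. coli it is maintained as a high-copy plasmid through a ColE1/pUC-type origin and selected with ampicillin via the β-lactamase gene and its promoter. Selection in yeast relies on a hygromycin resistance gene, annotated with a CYC1 terminator directly downstream. The promoter driving this marker is not identified in the feature table, and no yeast replication element is annotated either.

The payload combines a guide RNA directed at TF24 with a homology arm matching the same locus. The annotation shows a tRNA element immediately upstream of the Streptococcus pyogenes Cas9 guide RNA scaffold, an arrangement commonly used to drive guide expression and release the guide by tRNA processing. No Cas9 coding sequence is annotated, so the nuclease presumably has to be supplied separately, although the record does not say how. The homology arm itself is not annotated in the table.

Two minimal FRT sites in opposite orientations are also detected, along with short fragments of rrnB terminators, 5S rRNA, KanR and lacZα. These look like backbone remnants, and the record does not explain the role of the FRT sites.

According to the depositor, the plasmid can be used in two ways. Promoters can be inserted by Golden Gate assembly to build libraries that tune TF24 expression, or the plasmid can be used directly to knock out TF24.
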