Addgene plasmid #219889: pCfb13214
Purpose: The base plasmid of TUNEYALI for TF24
Depositing lab: Irina Borodina. Depositing organization: Danmarks Tekniske Universitet. Publication: High-throughput metabolic engineering of Yarrowia lipolytica through gene expression tuning. Jiang W, Wang S, Ahlheit D, Fumagalli T, Yang Z, Ramanathan S, Jiang X, Weber T, Dahlin J, Borodina I. Proc Natl Acad Sci U S A. 2025 Jun 10;122(23):e2426686122. doi: 10.1073/pnas.2426686122. Epub 2025 Jun 3. PubMed 40460129.
Backbone
  Vector backbone: Our own backbone
  Vector type: Yeast Expression
  Selectable markers: Hygromycin
Growth in bacteria
  Bacterial resistance: Ampicillin, 100 μg/mL
  Growth temperature: 37°C
  Growth strain: DH5alpha
  Copy number: High Copy
Gene/Insert
  Gene/Insert name: Contains gRNA targeting TF24 (YALI1_F28995g) and homologous arm matching TF24
  gRNA/shRNA sequence: ATGGGAGTGTGTGATAGACG
  Species: Yarrowia lipolytica
  Cloning method: Gibson Cloning
Terms and licenses: Academic/Nonprofit Terms; Industry Terms: Not Available to Industry
Depositor comments: This plasmid contains gRNA targeting TF24 (YALI1_F28995g) and homologous arm matching TF24, which can be used for library construction by inserting promoters using a golden gate or directly knocking TF24 out.
How to cite: pCfb13214 was a gift from Irina Borodina (Addgene plasmid # 219889 ; http://n2t.net/addgene:219889 ; RRID:Addgene_219889)
